>Addgene plasmid #165514 | pOpen-9N7lig | addgene full sequence | sequence record 338640 | Addgene NGS Result
AAAGGGGCCGTCAATATCAGGGTCTCTAATGAAATACTCCGAACTGGCTGAACTGTATCGTCGCCTGGAA
AAAACCACCCTGAAAACCTTGAAAACCAAATTCGTGGCGGACTTCCTGAAAAAAACCCCGGACGACCTCC
TGGAAATCGTGCCGTACCTGATCCTCGGCAAAGTATTCCCAGACTGGGACGAGCGTGAGCTGGGTGTTGG
TGAAAAACTGCTGATCCGTGCTGTATCCATGGCAACTGGCGTGCCGGAGCGTGAAATCGAGAACTCTATT
AAAGATACCGGTGACCTGGGCGAATCCGTGGCCCTGGCGCTGAAAAAACGCAAACAGAAATCTTTCTTCT
CTCAACCGCTGACGATCAAACGTGTCTACTCAACCTTCGTTAAAGTTGCGGAAGCATCTGGTGAAGGCTC
CCAGGATCGTAAAATGAAATATCTGGCCAACTTGTTTATGGACGCCCAGCCGGAGGAAGGCAAATACATT
GCTCGTACCGTTCTGGGCACCATGCGCACGGGTGTGGCTGAAGGCATCCTGCGTGACGCGATCGCAGAAG
CTTTCAAAGTCAAGCCGGAACTGGTAGAACGCGCGTACATGCTGACCTCTGACTTCGGCTACGTCGCAAA
AGTTGCGAAACTCGAAGGTAACGAAGGTCTGTCGAAAGTTTCTATTCAGATCGGCAAACCGATTCGTCCT
ATGCTGGCGCAAAACGCCGCAAACGTAAAAGAAGCGCTGATTGAAATGGGCGGAGAAGCGGCTTTCGAAA
TTAAGTACGACGGTGCTCGCGTTCAGGTACATCGTGACGGCGATCGTGTTATCATTTATAGCCGTCGTCT
GGAGAACGTTACCCGTTCCATCCCGGAAATCGTTGAGGCGGTTAAAGCTTCGCTGAAACCGTCTAAAGTT
ATCGTGGAAGGCGAGCTGGTGGCAGTCGGTGAAAACGGCCGTCCGCGTCCGTTCCAGTACGTTCTGCGCC
GTTTCCGTCGCAAGTACAACATCGAGGAAATGATTGAAAAAATTCCGTTGGAACTGAACTTGTTCGATAT
CCTGTACGTGGACGGCGAATCCCTTATCGACACAAAATTCGCTGAACGCCGTAAAAAACTGGAAGAATCT
GTTGAAGAATCAGACAAAATCAAGCTGGCCGAGCAGCTGGTCACTAAAAAAGTGGAAGAAGCGGAAGAGT
TCTACAAACGCGCTCTGGAGCTGGGTCACGAAGGCCTGATGGCAAAACGTCTGGATTCTATTTACGAACC
GGGCAACCGCGGTAAAAAATGGCTGAAAATTAAACCGACTATGGAAAACCTGGATTTAGTTATTATCGGT
GCAGAATGGGGCGAGGGTCGCCGTGCGCATCTCCTGGGTTCTTTCCTGGTTGCGGCTTACGACCCGGAAT
CTGGCGAATTTGTACCGGTAGGTAAAGTTGGCTCTGGTTTCACGGATGAGGACCTGGTTGAGTTCACTAA
AATGCTGAAACCGCTGATCGTTCGTGAAGAAGGTAAATTCGTGGAAATCGAACCGAAAGTTGTTATCGAA
GTAACCTATCAGGAAATTCAAAAATCTCCTAAATATAAGAGCGGTTTCGCCCTGCGTTTCCCGCGCTACG
TGGCTCTCCGTGAAGATAAAAGCCCGGAAGAAGCGGACACTATCGAACGTGTGGCACAGCTGTACGAGCT
GCAAGAACGCTTCAAAGCAAAACGCTGAAGAGCTTTGAGACCAGATTGTTACTCCGACGGACTGATCCTG
TTTGTTAAGTAGGTAGGGATAACAGGGTAATTTTTACATGACTCTTCCGTTCCGCTGAGGTGTCAATCGT
CGGAGCCGCTGAGCAATAACTAGCATAACCCCTTGGGGCCTCTAAACGGGTCTTGAGGGGTTTTTTGCAT
GGTCATAGCTGTTTCCTGAGAGCTTGGCAGGTGATGACACACATTAACAAATTTCGTGAGGAGTCTCCAG
AAGAATGCCATTAATTTCCATAGGCTCCGCCCCCCTGACGAGCATCACAAAAATCGACGCTCAAGTCAGA
GGTGGCGAAACCCGACAGGACTATAAAGATACCAGGCGTTTCCCCCTGGAAGCTCCCTCGTGCGCTCTCC
TGTTCCGACCCTGCCGCTTACCGGATACCTGTCCGCCTTTCTCCCTTCGGGAAGCGTGGCGCTTTCTCAT
AGCTCACGCTGTAGGTATCTCAGTTCGGTGTAGGTCGTTCGCTCCAAGCTGGGCTGTGTGCACGAACCCC
CCGTTCAGCCCGACCGCTGCGCCTTATCCGGTAACTATCGTCTTGAGTCCAACCCGGTAAGACACGACTT
ATCGCCACTGGCAGCAGCCACTGGTAACAGGATTAGCAGAGCGAGGTATGTAGGCGGTGCTACAGAGTTC
TTGAAGTGGTGGCCTAACTACGGCTACACTAGAAGAACAGTATTTGGTATCTGCGCTCTGCTGAAGCCAG
TTACCTTCGGAAAAAGAGTTGGTAGCTCTTGATCCGGCAAACAAACCACCGCTGGTAGCGGTGGTTTTTT
TGTTTGCAAGCAGCAGATTACACGCAGAAAAAAAGGATCTCAAGAAGGCCTACTATTAGCAACAACGATC
CTTTGATCTTTTCTACGGGGTCTGACGCTCAGTGGAACGAAAACTCACGTTAAGGGATTTTGGTCATGAG
ATTATCAAAAAGGATCTTCACCTAGATCCTTTTAAATTAAAAATGAAGTTTTAAATCAATCTAAAGTATA
TATGAGTAAACTTGGTCTGACAGTTACCAATGCTTAATCAGTGAGGCACCTATCTCAGCGATCTGTCTAT
TTCGTTCATCCATAGTTGCCTGACTCCCCGTCGTGTAGATAACTACGATACGGGAGGGCTTACCATCTGG
CCCCAGTGCTGCAATGATACCGCGAGAACCACGCTCACCGGCTCCAGATTTATCAGCAATAAACCAGCCA
GCCGGAAGGGCCGAGCGCAGAAGTGGTCCTGCAACTTTATCCGCCTCCATCCAGTCTATTAATTGTTGCC
GGGAAGCTAGAGTAAGTAGTTCGCCAGTTAATAGTTTGCGCAACGTTGTTGCCATTGCTACAGGCATCGT
GGTGTCACGCTCGTCGTTTGGTATGGCTTCATTCAGCTCCGGTTCCCAACGATCAAGGCGAGTTACATGA
TCCCCCATGTTGTGCAAAAAAGCGGTTAGCTCCTTCGGTCCTCCGATCGTTGTCAGAAGTAAGTTGGCCG
CAGTGTTATCACTCATGGTTATGGCAGCACTGCATAATTCTCTTACTGTCATGCCATCCGTAAGATGCTT
TTCTGTGACTGGTGAGTACTCAACCAAGTCATTCTGAGAATAGTGTATGCGGCGACCGAGTTGCTCTTGC
CCGGCGTCAATACGGGATAATACCGCGCCACATAGCAGAACTTTAAAAGTGCTCATCATTGGAAAACGTT
CTTCGGGGCGAAAACTCTCAAGGATCTTACCGCTGTTGAGATCCAGTTCGATGTAACCCACTCGTGCACC
CAACTGATCTTCAGCATCTTTTACTTTCACCAGCGTTTCTGGGTGAGCAAAAACAGGAAGGCAAAATGCC
GCAAAAAAGGGAATAAGGGCGACACGGAAATGTTGAATACTCATACTCTTCCTTTTTCAATATTATTGAA
GCATTTATCAGGGTTATTGTCTCATGAGCGGATACATATTTGAATGTATTTAGAAAAATAAACAAATAGG
GGTTCCGCGCACCTGCACCAGTCAGTAAAACGACGGCCAGTAGTCAAAAGCCTCCGACCGGAGGCTTTTG
ACTTGGTTCAGGTGGAGTGGGAG
Features (pLannotate 1.2.2; 7 found; start..end, strand, type, name):
     29..1705    +  CDS            lig: DNLI_THEKO - Experimental evidence at protein level: Swiss-Prot protein existence level 1. DNA ligase that seals nicks in double-stranded DNA during DNA replication, DNA recombination and DNA repair. Can also use NAD, but less efficiently than ATP. From Thermococcus kodakarensis (strain ATCC BAA-918 / JCM 12380 / KOD1) (Pyrococcus kodakaraensis (strain KOD1)).
   1840..1887    +  terminator     T7 terminator: transcription terminator for bacteriophage T7 RNA polymerase
   1975..2563    -  rep_origin     ori: high-copy-number ColE1/pMB1/pBR322/pUC origin of replication
   2754..3614    -  CDS            AmpR: β-lactamase; bla; confers resistance to ampicillin, carbenicillin, and related antibiotics
   3615..3719    -  promoter       AmpR promoter: bla
   3735..3751    -  CDS            lacZα (fragment): LacZα fragment of β-galactosidase; lacZ fragment
   3752..3783    +  terminator     tonB terminator: bidirectional E. coli tonB-P14 transcription terminator
