[The description below was written by a language model from this plasmid's Addgene catalogue record and pLannotate feature annotations shown in this document.]
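Description:
pOpen-9N7lig is a small (about 3.8 kb) synthetic-biology part plasmid built on the pBuild backbone and belonging to the Open Enzyme collection. It is a storage and distribution vector for E. coli rather than an expression construct. It replicates from a high-copy ColE1/pUC-type origin and is selected with ampicillin through a β-lactamase gene driven by its native bla promoter.

The payload is the coding sequence for the 9 Degrees North DNA ligase, a thermostable enzyme described as active between roughly 45 and 90 °C and dependent on ATP rather than NAD+ as its cofactor. Automated annotation places a roughly 1.7 kb open reading frame at this position and matches it to the homologous ATP-dependent DNA ligase of Thermococcus kodakarensis. That label reflects similarity to a related archaeal nick-sealing ligase, not the stated source of the insert, whose species the record lists only as "Other". The gene is flanked by four-base junctions at its 5′ and 3′ ends, consistent with a standardised part format that allows the coding sequence to be excised by restriction-based cloning, and M13 primer sites are listed for sequencing across it.

No promoter or ribosome-binding site upstream of the ligase gene is annotated. The only nearby regulatory elements are a T7 terminator downstream of the insert and a bidirectional tonB terminator upstream, next to a short lacZα remnant, and these probably insulate the part from backbone transcription. In line with this, the depositors note that plasmids in this collection are not functional by themselves. The intended use is to move the ligase coding sequence into an expression vector of the user's choice for production and purification in E. coli.
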