Addgene plasmid #165514: pOpen-9N7lig
Purpose: 9 Degrees North DNA Ligase active at elevated temperatures (45 - 90 degrees C).
Depositing lab: Drew Endy & Jennifer Molloy & FreeGenes Project. Depositing organization: Stanford University.
Backbone
  Vector backbone: pBuild
  Vector type: Synthetic Biology
Growth in bacteria
  Bacterial resistance: Ampicillin, 100 μg/mL
  Growth temperature: 37°C
  Growth strain: DH5alpha
  Copy number: High Copy
Gene/Insert
  Gene/Insert name: 9 Degrees North DNA Ligase
  Species: Other
  Cloning method: Restriction Enzyme; 5′ cloning site AATG (unknown if destroyed); 3′ cloning site GCTT (unknown if destroyed)
  Sequencing primers: 5′ M13 forward; 3′ M13 reverse
Depositor comments: 9 Degrees North DNA Ligase active at elevated temperatures (45-90 degrees C). Depends on the use of ATP and not NAD+ as a cofactor. The plasmids in the Open Enzyme collection contain genetic parts and are not functional by themselves. Researchers can clone these enzymes into an expression vector of their choice and then transform into E. coli bacteria for expression and purification. Additional information can be found at https://www.addgene.org/depositor-collections/open-enzyme/.
How to cite: pOpen-9N7lig was a gift from Drew Endy & Jennifer Molloy & FreeGenes Project (Addgene plasmid # 165514 ; http://n2t.net/addgene:165514 ; RRID:Addgene_165514)
